Addgene plasmid #73551: shCDK4(2)
Purpose: shRNA(2) against CDK4
Depositing lab: Gerardo Ferbeyre. Depositing organization: University of Montreal. Publication: A CDK4/6-Dependent Epigenetic Mechanism Protects Cancer Cells from PML-induced Senescence. Acevedo M, Vernier M, Mignacca L, Lessard F, Huot G, Moiseeva O, Bourdeau V, Ferbeyre G. Cancer Res. 2016 Jun 1;76(11):3252-64. doi: 10.1158/0008-5472.CAN-15-2347. Epub 2016 Mar 29. PubMed 27206849.
Backbone
  Vector backbone: pMLP
  Total vector size (bp): 8000
  Vector type: Mammalian Expression, Retroviral
  Selectable markers: Puromycin
Growth in bacteria
  Bacterial resistance: Ampicillin, 100 μg/mL
  Growth temperature: 37°C
  Growth strain: NEB Stable
  Copy number: High Copy
Gene/Insert
  Gene/Insert name: shRNA against CDK4
  gRNA/shRNA sequence: GGCACTTACACCCGTGGTTGTT
  Species: H. sapiens (human)
  Promoter: LTR
  Cloning method: Restriction Enzyme; 5′ cloning site XhoI (not destroyed); 3′ cloning site EcoRI (not destroyed)
  Sequencing primers: 5′ cccttgaacctcctcGttcgac; 3′ CTTCGCGCCACCTTCTACTCCT
Terms and licenses: Academic/Nonprofit Terms; Industry Terms: Not Available to Industry
How to cite: shCDK4(2) was a gift from Gerardo Ferbeyre (Addgene plasmid # 73551 ; http://n2t.net/addgene:73551 ; RRID:Addgene_73551)
