[The description below was written by a language model from this plasmid's Addgene catalogue record.]
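Description:
shCDK4(2) is a retroviral mammalian expression plasmid built on the pMLP backbone, with a recorded total size of about 8 kb. It carries a short hairpin RNA directed against human CDK4, the cyclin-dependent kinase that drives G1 progression through RB phosphorylation. The "(2)" in the name marks it as the second of a set of hairpins against the same target, an arrangement commonly used to control for off-target effects. In bacteria the plasmid is maintained as a high-copy construct under ampicillin selection. The recorded growth strain is a recombination-reduced one, which is typical for vectors containing repeated LTR sequences.

The hairpin was inserted by restriction cloning between XhoI and EcoRI sites, both of which remain intact, and it is transcribed from the retroviral LTR, the only promoter listed. LTR-driven expression means the shRNA is produced as part of a Pol II transcript rather than from a dedicated Pol III promoter. The record does not describe any surrounding microRNA scaffold or other sequence context, and no feature table is available to confirm details of the packaging signal, the promoter driving the selection marker, or any reporter. A puromycin marker allows selection of transduced mammalian cells.

In use, the plasmid would be introduced into a retroviral packaging system to produce particles that integrate the cassette into dividing target cells, giving stable CDK4 knockdown after puromycin selection. The associated publication concerns a CDK4/6-dependent mechanism that protects cancer cells from PML-induced senescence, which indicates the construct was used to deplete CDK4 in human cancer cells in that setting.
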