>Addgene plasmid #73551 | shCDK4(2) | depositor partial sequence | sequence record 140139 | shRNA sequence
CTCGAGAAGGTATATTGCTGTTGACAGTGAGCGAGCACTTACACCCGTGGTTGTTTAGTGAAGCCACAGA
TGTAAACAACCACGGGTGTAAGTGCCTGCCTACTGCCTCGGAATTC
