>Addgene plasmid #73551 | shCDK4(2) | addgene partial sequence | sequence record 145559 | pLXSN5 5'-CCCTTGAACCTCCTCGTTCGACC-3'
GCCCTCACTCCTTCTCTAGGCGCCGGAATTAGATCTCTCGACTAGGGATAACAGGGTAATTGTTTGAATG
AGGCTTCAGTACTTTACAGAATCGTTGCCTGCACATCTTGGAAACACTTGCTGGGATTACTTCTTCAGGT
TAACCCAACAGAAGGCTCGAGAAGGTATATTGCTGTTGACAGTGAGCGAGCACTTACACCCGTGGTTGTT
TAGTGAAGCCACAGATGTAAACAACCACGGGTGTAAGTGCCTGCCTACTGCCTCGGAATTCAAGGGGCTA
CTTTAGGAGCAATTATCTTGTTTACTAAAACTGAATACCTTGCTATCTCTTTGATACATTTTTACAAAGC
TGAATTAAAATGGTATAAATTAAATCACTTTTTTCAATTCTACCGGGTAGGGGAGGCGCTTTTCCCAAGG
CAGTCTGGAGCATGCGCTTTAGCAGCCCCGCTGGGCACTTGGCGCTACACAAGTGGCCTCTGGCCTCGCA
CACATTCCACATCCACCGGTAGGCGCCAACCGGCTCCGTTCTTTGGTGGCCCCTTCGCGCCACCTTCTAC
TCCTCCCCTAGTCAGGAAGTTCCCCCCCGCCCCGCAGCTCGCGTCGTGCAGGACGTGACAAATGGAAGTA
GCACGTCTCACTAGTCTCGTGCAGATGGACAGCACCGCTGAGCAATGGAAGCGGGTAGGCCTTTGGGGCA
GCGGCCAATAGCAGCTTTGCTCCTTCGCTTTCTGGGCTCAGAGGCTGGGAAGGGGTGGGTCCGGGGGCGG
GCTCAGGGGCGGGCTCAGGGGCGGGGCGGGCGCCCGAAGGTCCTCCGGAGGCCCGGCATTCTGCACGCTT
CAAAAGCGCACGTCTGCCGCGCTGTTCTCCTCTTCCTCATCTCCGGGCCTTTCGACCTGCAGCCCAAGCT
TACCATGACCGAGTACAAGCCCACGGTGCGCCTCGCCACCCGCGACGACGTCCCCAGGGCCGTACGCACC
