>Addgene plasmid #73551 | shCDK4(2) | addgene partial sequence | sequence record 145560 | MSCV-rev 5'-CAGCGGGGCTGCTAAAGCGCATGC-3'
TAGAATTGAAAAAAGTGATTTAATTTATACCATTTTAATTCAGCTTTGTAAAAATGTATCAAAGAGATAG
CAAGGTATTCAGTTTTAGTAAACAAGATAATTGCTCCTAAAGTAGCCCCTTGAATTCCGAGGCAGTAGGC
AGGCACTTACACCCGTGGTTGTTTACATCTGTGGCTTCACTAAACAACCACGGGTGTAAGTGCTCGCTCA
CTGTCAACAGCAATATACCTTCTCGAGCCTTCTGTTGGGTTAACCTGAAGAAGTAATCCCAGCAAGTGTT
TCCAAGATGTGCAGGCAACGATTCTGTAAAGTACTGAAGCCTCATTCAAACAATTACCCTGTTATCCCTA
GTCGAGAGATCTAATTCCGGCGCCTAGAGAAGGAGTGAGGGCTGGATAAAGGGAGGATCGAGGCGGGGTC
GAACGAGGAGGTTCAAGGGGGAGAGACGGGGCGGATGGAGGAAGAGGAGGCGGAGGCTTAGGGTGTACAA
AGGGCTTGACCCAGGGAGGGGGGTCAAAAGCCAAGGCTTCCCAGGTCACGATGTAGGGGACCTGGTCTGG
GTGTCCATGCGGGCCAGG
